>Addgene plasmid #177308 | PB CAG-mTagBFP2-T2A-iCreERT2 | depositor full sequence | sequence record 343695 | PB CAG-mTagBFP2-T2A-iCreERT2 sequence 9153 bps
GTGGCACTTTTCGGGGAAATGTGCGCGGAACCCCTATTTGTTTATTTTTCTAAATACATTCAAATATGTA
TCCGCTCATGAGACAATAACCCTGATAAATGCTTCAATAATATTGAAAAAGGAAGAGTATGAGTATTCAA
CATTTCCGTGTCGCCCTTATTCCCTTTTTTGCGGCATTTTGCCTTCCTGTTTTTGCTCACCCAGAAACGC
TGGTGAAAGTAAAAGATGCTGAAGATCAGTTGGGTGCACGAGTGGGTTACATCGAACTGGATCTCAACAG
CGGTAAGATCCTTGAGAGTTTTCGCCCCGAAGAACGTTTTCCAATGATGAGCACTTTTAAAGTTCTGCTA
TGTGGCGCGGTATTATCCCGTATTGACGCCGGGCAAGAGCAACTCGGTCGCCGCATACACTATTCTCAGA
ATGACTTGGTTGAGTACTCACCAGTCACAGAAAAGCATCTTACGGATGGCATGACAGTAAGAGAATTATG
CAGTGCTGCCATAACCATGAGTGATAACACTGCGGCCAACTTACTTCTGACAACGATCGGAGGACCGAAG
GAGCTAACCGCTTTTTTGCACAACATGGGGGATCATGTAACTCGCCTTGATCGTTGGGAACCGGAGCTGA
ATGAAGCCATACCAAACGACGAGCGTGACACCACGATGCCTGTAGCAATGGCAACAACGTTGCGCAAACT
ATTAACTGGCGAACTACTTACTCTAGCTTCCCGGCAACAATTAATAGACTGGATGGAGGCGGATAAAGTT
GCAGGACCACTTCTGCGCTCGGCCCTTCCGGCTGGCTGGTTTATTGCTGATAAATCTGGAGCCGGTGAGC
GTGGGTCTCGCGGTATCATTGCAGCACTGGGGCCAGATGGTAAGCCCTCCCGTATCGTAGTTATCTACAC
GACGGGGAGTCAGGCAACTATGGATGAACGAAATAGACAGATCGCTGAGATAGGTGCCTCACTGATTAAG
CATTGGTAACTGTCAGACCAAGTTTACTCATATATACTTTAGATTGATTTAAAACTTCATTTTTAATTTA
AAAGGATCTAGGTGAAGATCCTTTTTGATAATCTCATGACCAAAATCCCTTAACGTGAGTTTTCGTTCCA
CTGAGCGTCAGACCCCGTAGAAAAGATCAAAGGATCTTCTTGAGATCCTTTTTTTCTGCGCGTAATCTGC
TGCTTGCAAACAAAAAAACCACCGCTACCAGCGGTGGTTTGTTTGCCGGATCAAGAGCTACCAACTCTTT
TTCCGAAGGTAACTGGCTTCAGCAGAGCGCAGATACCAAATACTGTTCTTCTAGTGTAGCCGTAGTTAGG
CCACCACTTCAAGAACTCTGTAGCACCGCCTACATACCTCGCTCTGCTAATCCTGTTACCAGTGGCTGCT
GCCAGTGGCGATAAGTCGTGTCTTACCGGGTTGGACTCAAGACGATAGTTACCGGATAAGGCGCAGCGGT
CGGGCTGAACGGGGGGTTCGTGCACACAGCCCAGCTTGGAGCGAACGACCTACACCGAACTGAGATACCT
ACAGCGTGAGCTATGAGAAAGCGCCACGCTTCCCGAAGGGAGAAAGGCGGACAGGTATCCGGTAAGCGGC
AGGGTCGGAACAGGAGAGCGCACGAGGGAGCTTCCAGGGGGAAACGCCTGGTATCTTTATAGTCCTGTCG
GGTTTCGCCACCTCTGACTTGAGCGTCGATTTTTGTGATGCTCGTCAGGGGGGCGGAGCCTATGGAAAAA
CGCCAGCAACGCGGCCTTTTTACGGTTCCTGGCCTTTTGCTGGCCTTTTGCTCACATGTTCTTTCCTGCG
TTATCCCCTGATTCTGTGGATAACCGTATTACCGCCTTTGAGTGAGCTGATACCGCTCGCCGCAGCCGAA
CGACCGAGCGCAGCGAGTCAGTGAGCGAGGAAGCGGAAGAGCGCCCAATACGCAAACCGCCTCTCCCCGC
GCGTTGGCCGATTCATTAATGCAGCTGGCACGACAGGTTTCCCGACTGGAAAGCGGGCAGTGAGCGCAAC
GCAATTAATGTGAGTTAGCTCACTCATTAGGCACCCCAGGCTTTACACTTTATGCTTCCGGCTCGTATGT
TGTGTGGAATTGTGAGCGGATAACAATTTCACACAGGAAACAGCTATGACCATGATTACGCCAAGCGCGC
AATTAACCCTCACTAAAGGGAACCTCCCCCGGTATTCACGACAGCAGGCTGAATAATAAAAAAATTAGAA
ACTATTATTTAACCCTAGAAAGATAATCATATTGTGACGTACGTTAAAGATAATCATGCGTAAAATTGAC
GCATGTGTTTTATCGGTCTGTATATCGAGGTTTATTTATTAATTTGAATAGATATTAAGTTTTATTATAT
TTACACTTACATACTAATAATAAATTCAACAAACAATTTATTTATGTTTATTTATTTATTAAAAAAAAAC
AAAAACTCAAAATTTCTTCTATAAAGTAACAAAACTTTTAAACATTCTCTCTTTTACAAAAATAAACTTA
TTTTGTACTTTAAAAACAGTCATGTTGTATTATAAAATAAGTAATTAGCTTAACCTATACATAATAGAAA
CAAATTATACTTATTAACCGGTCATGGTCGACATTGATTATTGACTAGTTATTAATAGTAATCAATTACG
GGGTCATTAGTTCATAGCCCATATATGGAGTTCCGCGTTACATAACTTACGGTAAATGGCCCGCCTGGCT
GACCGCCCAACGACCCCCGCCCATTGACGTCAATAATGACGTATGTTCCCATAGTAACGCCAATAGGGAC
TTTCCATTGACGTCAATGGGTGGAGTATTTACGGTAAACTGCCCACTTGGCAGTACATCAAGTGTATCAT
ATGCCAAGTACGCCCCCTATTGACGTCAATGACGGTAAATGGCCCGCCTGGCATTATGCCCAGTACATGA
CCTTATGGGACTTTCCTACTTGGCAGTACATCTACGTATTAGTCATCGCTATTACCATGGTCGAGGTGAG
CCCCACGTTCTGCTTCACTCTCCCCATCTCCCCCCCCTCCCCACCCCCAATTTTGTATTTATTTATTTTT
TAATTATTTTGTGCAGCGATGGGGGCGGGGGGGGGGGGGGGGCCCCCCCCAGGCGGGGCGGGGCGGGGCG
AGGGGCGGGGCGGGGCGAGGCGGAAAGGTGCGGCGGCAGCCAATCAGAGCGGCGCGCTCCGAAAGTTTCC
TTTTATGGCGAGGCGGCGGCGGCGGCGGCCCTATAAAAAGCGAAGCGCGCGGCGGGCGGGAGTCGTTGCG
CGCTGCCTTCCCCCCGTGCCCCGCTCCGCCGCCGCCTCGCGCCGCCCGCCCCGGCTCTGACTGACCGCGT
TACTCCCACAGGTGAGCGGGCGGGACGGCCCTTCTCCTCCGGGCTGTAATTAGCGCTTGGTTTAATGACG
GCTTGTTTCTTTTCTGTGGCTGCGTGAAAGCCTTGAGGGGCTCCGGGAGGGCCCTTTGTGCGGGGGGAGC
GGCTCGGGGGGTGCGTGCGTGTGTGTGTGCGTGGGGAGCGCCGCGTGCGGCTCCGCGCTGCCCGGCGGCT
GTGAGCGCTGCGGGCGCGGCGCGGGGCTTTGTGCGCTCCGCAGTGTGCGCGAGGGGAGCGCGGCCGGGGG
CGGTGCCCCGCGGTGCGGGGGGGGCTGCGAGGGGAACAAAGGCTGCGTGCGGGGTGTGTGCGTGGGGGGG
TGAGCAGGGGGTGTGGGCGCGTCGGTCGGGCTGCAACCCCCCCTGCACCCCCCTCCCCGAGTTGCTGAGC
ACGGCCCGGCTTCGGGTGCGGGGCTCCGTACGGGGCGTGGCGCGGGGCTCGCCGTGCCGGGCGGGGGGTG
GCGGCAGGTGGGGGTGCCGGGCGGGGCGGGGCCGCCTCGGGCCGGGGAGGGCTCGGGGGAAGGGGCGCGG
CGGCCCCCGGAGCGCCGGCGGCTGTCGAGGCGCGGCGAGCCGCAGCCATTGCCTTTTATGGTAATCGTGC
GAGAGGGCGCAGGGACTTCCTTTGTCCCAAATCTGTGCGGAGCCGAAATCTGGGAGGCGCCGCCGCACCC
CCTCTAGCGGGCGCGGGGCGAAGCGGTGCGGCGCCGGCAGGAAGGAAATGGGCGGGGAGGGCCTTCGTGC
GTCGCCGCGCCGCCGTCCCCTTCTCCCTCTCCAGCCTCGGGGCTGTCCGCGGGGGGACGGCTGCCTTCGG
GGGGGACGGGGCAGGGCGGGGTTCGGCTTCTGGCGTGTGACCGGCGGCTCTAGAGCCTCTGCTAACCATG
TTCATGCCTTCTTCTTTTTCCTACAGCTCCTGGGCAACGTGCTGGTTATTGTGCTGTCTCATCATTTTGG
CAAAGAATTGCTAGCGCCGCCACCATGGTGTCTAAGGGCGAAGAGCTGATTAAGGAGAACATGCACATGA
AGCTGTACATGGAGGGCACCGTGGACAACCATCACTTCAAGTGCACATCCGAGGGCGAAGGCAAGCCCTA
CGAGGGCACCCAGACCATGAGAATCAAGGTGGTCGAGGGCGGCCCTCTCCCCTTCGCCTTCGACATCCTG
GCTACTAGCTTCCTCTACGGCAGCAAGACCTTCATCAACCACACCCAGGGCATCCCCGACTTCTTCAAGC
AGTCCTTCCCTGAGGGCTTCACATGGGAGAGAGTCACCACATACGAAGACGGGGGCGTGCTGACCGCTAC
CCAGGACACCAGCCTCCAGGACGGCTGCCTCATCTACAACGTCAAGATCAGAGGGGTGAACTTCACATCC
AACGGCCCTGTGATGCAGAAGAAAACACTCGGCTGGGAGGCCTTCACCGAGACGCTGTACCCCGCTGACG
GCGGCCTGGAAGGCAGAAACGACATGGCCCTGAAGCTCGTGGGCGGGAGCCATCTGATCGCAAACGCCAA
GACCACATATAGATCCAAGAAACCCGCTAAGAACCTCAAGATGCCTGGCGTCTACTATGTGGACTACAGA
CTGGAAAGAATCAAGGAGGCCAACAACGAGACCTACGTCGAGCAGCACGAGGTGGCAGTGGCCAGATACT
GCGACCTCCCTAGCAAACTGGGGCACAAGCTTAATGGAGGATCTGGCGGAAGATCTGAAGGCCGCGGCAG
CCTGCTGACATGCGGCGACGTGGAAGAGAACCCTGGCCCTGCCGGCAGCGCCAGCAACCTGCTGACTGTG
CACCAAAACCTGCCTGCCCTCCCTGTGGATGCCACCTCTGATGAAGTCAGGAAGAACCTGATGGACATGT
TCAGGGACAGGCAGGCCTTCTCTGAACACACCTGGAAGATGCTCCTGTCTGTGTGCAGATCCTGGGCTGC
CTGGTGCAAGCTGAACAACAGGAAATGGTTCCCTGCTGAACCTGAGGATGTGAGGGACTACCTCCTGTAC
CTGCAAGCCAGAGGCCTGGCTGTGAAGACCATCCAACAGCACCTGGGCCAGCTCAACATGCTGCACAGGA
GATCTGGCCTGCCTCGCCCTTCTGACTCCAATGCTGTGTCCCTGGTGATGAGGAGAATCAGAAAGGAGAA
TGTGGATGCTGGGGAGAGAGCCAAGCAGGCCCTGGCCTTTGAACGCACTGACTTTGACCAAGTCAGATCC
CTGATGGAGAACTCTGACAGATGCCAGGACATCAGGAACCTGGCCTTCCTGGGCATTGCCTACAACACCC
TGCTGCGCATTGCCGAAATTGCCAGAATCAGAGTGAAGGACATCTCCCGCACCGATGGTGGGAGAATGCT
GATCCACATTGGCAGGACCAAGACCCTGGTGTCCACAGCTGGTGTGGAGAAGGCCCTGTCCCTGGGGGTT
ACCAAGCTGGTGGAGAGATGGATCTCTGTGTCTGGTGTGGCTGATGACCCCAACAACTACCTGTTCTGCC
GGGTCAGAAAGAATGGTGTGGCTGCCCCTTCTGCCACCTCCCAACTGTCCACCCGGGCCCTGGAAGGGAT
CTTTGAGGCCACCCACCGCCTGATCTATGGTGCCAAGGATGACTCTGGGCAGAGATACCTGGCCTGGTCT
GGCCACTCTGCCAGAGTGGGTGCTGCCAGGGACATGGCCAGGGCTGGTGTGTCCATCCCTGAAATCATGC
AGGCTGGTGGCTGGACCAATGTGAACATTGTGATGAACTACATCAGAAACCTGGACTCTGAGACTGGGGC
CATGGTGAGGCTGCTCGAGGATGGGGACCTCGAGCCATCTGCTGGAGACATGAGAGCTGCCAACCTTTGG
CCAAGCCCGCTCATGATCAAACGCTCTAAGAAGAACAGCCTGGCCTTGTCCCTGACGGCCGACCAGATGG
TCAGTGCCTTGTTGGATGCTGAGCCCCCCATACTCTATTCCGAGTATGATCCTACCAGACCCTTCAGTGA
AGCTTCGATGATGGGCTTACTGACCAACCTGGCAGACAGGGAGCTGGTTCACATGATCAACTGGGCGAAG
AGGGTGCCAGGCTTTGTGGATTTGACCCTCCATGATCAGGTCCACCTTCTAGAATGTGCCTGGCTAGAGA
TCCTGATGATTGGTCTCGTCTGGCGCTCCATGGAGCACCCAGTGAAGCTACTGTTTGCTCCTAACTTGCT
CTTGGACAGGAACCAGGGAAAATGTGTAGAGGGCATGGTGGAGATCTTCGACATGCTGCTGGCTACATCA
TCTCGGTTCCGCATGATGAATCTGCAGGGAGAGGAGTTTGTGTGCCTCAAATCTATTATTTTGCTTAATT
CTGGAGTGTACACATTTCTGTCCAGCACCCTGAAGTCTCTGGAAGAGAAGGACCATATCCACCGAGTCCT
GGACAAGATCACAGACACTTTGATCCACCTGATGGCCAAGGCAGGCCTGACCCTGCAGCAGCAGCACCAG
CGGCTGGCCCAGCTCCTCCTCATCCTCTCCCACATCAGGCACATGAGTAACAAAGGCATGGAGCATCTGT
ACAGCATGAAGTGCAAGAACGTGGTGCCCCTCTATGACCTGCTGCTGGAGGCGGCGGACGCCCACCGCCT
ACATGCGCCCACTAGCCGTGGAGGGGCATCCGTGGAGGAGACGGACCAAAGCCACTTGGCCACTGCGGGC
TCTACTTCATCGCATTCCTTGCAAAAGTATTACATCACGGGGGAGGCAGAGGGTTTCCCTGCCACAGCTT
GATTAATTAATGATCATACAGTGCTCTGAGTACGCTATAATCAACCTCTGGATTACAAAATTTGTGAAAG
ATTGACTGGTATTCTTAACTATGTTGCTCCTTTTACGCTATGTGGATACGCTGCTTTAATGCCTTTGTAT
CATGCTATTGCTTCCCGTATGGCTTTCATTTTCTCCTCCTTGTATAAATCCTGGTTGCTGTCTCTTTATG
AGGAGTTGTGGCCCGTTGTCAGGCAACGTGGCGTGGTGTGCACTGTGTTTGCTGACGCAACCCCCACTGG
TTGGGGCATTGCCACCACCTGTCAGCTCCTTTCCGGGACTTTCGCTTTCCCCCTCCCTATTGCCACGGCG
GAACTCATCGCCGCCTGCCTTGCCCGCTGCTGGACAGGGGCTCGGCTGTTGGGCACTGACAATTCCGTGG
TGTTGTCGGGGAAATCATCGTCCTTTCCTTGGCTGCTCGCCTGTGTTGCCACCTGGATTCTGCGCGGGAC
GTCCTTCTGCTACGTCCCTTCGGCCCTCAATCCAGCGGACCTTCCTTCCCGCGGCCTGCTGCCGGCTCTG
CGGCCTCTTCCGCGTCTTCGCCTTCGCCCTCAGACGAGTCGGATCTCCCTTTGGGCCGCCTCCCCGCAGG
ATCCACTAGAGCGGCCGCCTAGAGCTCGCTATCAGCCTCGACTGTGCCTTCTAGTTGCCAGCCATCTGTT
GTTTGCCCCTCCCCCGTGCCTTCCTTGACCCTGGAAGGTGCCACTCCCACTGTCCTTTCCTAATAAAATG
AGGAAATTGCATCGCATTGTCTGAGTAGGTGTCATTCTATTCTGGGGGGTGGGGTGGGGCAGGACAGCAA
GGGGGAGGATTGGGAAGACAATAGCAGGCATGCTGGGGATGCGGTGGGCTCTATGGCTTCTGAGGCGGAA
AGAACCAGCTGGGGCTCGACTAGAGCTTGCGGAACCCTTAAGCTTTTTTATTATATATTAGTCACGATAT
CTATAACAAGAAAATATATATATAATAAGTTATCACGTAAGTAGAACATGAAATAACAATATAATTATCG
TATGAGTTAAATCTTAAAAGTCACGTAAAAGATAATCATGCGTCATTTTGACTCACGCGGTCGTTATAGT
TCAAAATCAGTGACACTTACCGCATTGACAAGCACGCCTCACGGGAGCTCCAAGCGGCGACTGAGATGTC
CTAAATGCACAGCGACGGATTCGCGCTATTTAGAAAGAGAGAGCAATATTTCAAGAATGCATGCGTCAAT
TTTACGCAGACTATCTTTCTAGGGTTAAAAAAGATTTGCGCTTTACTCGACCTAAACTTTAAACACGTCA
TAGAATCTTCGTTTGACAAAAACCACATTGTGTTGGGTCGCCCTATAGTGAGTCGTATTACAATTCACTG
GCCGTCGTTTTACAACGTCGTGACTGGGAAAACCCTGGCGTTACCCAACTTAATCGCCTTGCAGCACATC
CCCCTTTCGCCAGCTGGCGTAATAGCGAAGAGGCCCGCACCGATCGCCCTTCCCAACAGTTGCGCAGCCT
GAATGGCGAATGGCAAATTGTAAGCGTTAATATTTTGTTAAAATTCGCGTTAAATTTTTGTTAAATCAGC
TCATTTTTTAACCAATAGGCCGAAATCGGCAAAATCCCTTATAAATCAAAAGAATAGACCGAGATAGGGT
[37 nt withheld, positions 8821-8857]
AAAGAACGTGGACTCCAACGTCAAAGG
[49 nt withheld, positions 8885-8933]
T
[91 nt withheld, positions 8935-9025]
G
[124 nt withheld, positions 9027-9150]
CAG
Features (pLannotate 1.2.2; 21 found; start..end, strand, type, name):
     24..128     +  promoter       AmpR promoter: bla
    129..989     +  CDS            AmpR: β-lactamase; bla; confers resistance to ampicillin, carbenicillin, and related antibiotics
   1160..1748    +  rep_origin     ori: high-copy-number ColE1/pMB1/pBR322/pUC origin of replication
   1931..2023    +  CDS            lacI (fragment): lac repressor; lacI; The lac repressor binds to the lac operator to inhibit transcription in E. coli. This inhibition can be relieved by adding lactose or isopropyl-β-D-thiogalactopyranoside (IPTG).
   2036..2057    +  protein_bind   CAP binding site: CAP binding activates transcription in the presence of cAMP. E. coli catabolite activator protein
   2072..2102    +  promoter       lac promoter: promoter for the E. coli lac operon
   2110..2126    +  protein_bind   lac operator: The lac repressor binds to the lac operator to inhibit transcription in E. coli. This inhibition can be relieved by adding lactose or isopropyl-β-D-thiogalactopyranoside (IPTG). lac repressor encoded by lacI
   2171..2189    +  promoter       T3 promoter: promoter for bacteriophage T3 RNA polymerase
   2620..2999    +  enhancer       CMV enhancer: human cytomegalovirus immediate early enhancer
   3001..3278    +  promoter       chicken β-actin promoter: No description available
   3279..4296    +  intron         chimeric intron: chimera between introns from chicken β-actin and rabbit β-globin
   4365..5075    +  CDS            mTagBFP2: mTagBFP2 is a basic (constitutively fluorescent) blue fluorescent protein published in 2011, derived from Entacmaea quadricolor. It is reported to be a very rapidly-maturing monomer with very low acid sensitivity.
   5163..6188    +  CDS            cre: RECR_BPP1 - Experimental evidence at protein level: Swiss-Prot protein existence level 1. Catalyzes site-specific recombination between two 34-base- pair LOXP sites. Its role is to maintain the phage genome as a monomeric unit-copy plasmid in the lysogenic state. From Escherichia phage P1 (Bacteriophage P1).
   6201..7136    +  CDS            ERT2: mutated ligand-binding domain of the human estrogen receptor (Feil et al., 1997)
   7179..7767    +  misc_feature   WPRE: woodchuck hepatitis virus posttranscriptional regulatory element
   7812..8036    +  polyA_signal   bGH poly(A) signal: bovine growth hormone polyadenylation signal
   8040..8061    +  promoter       SV40 promoter (fragment): SV40 enhancer and early promoter
   8425..8502    +  CDS            FP (fragment): FP25_NPVAC - Experimental evidence at protein level: Swiss-Prot protein existence level 1. From Autographa californica nuclear polyhedrosis virus (AcMNPV).
   8512..8530    -  promoter       T7 promoter: promoter for bacteriophage T7 RNA polymerase
   8533..8690    +  CDS            lacZα (fragment): LacZα fragment of β-galactosidase; lacZ fragment
   8722..9150    -  rep_origin     f1 ori (sequence partly withheld): f1 bacteriophage origin of replication; arrow indicates direction of (+) strand synthesis
