>Addgene plasmid #177308 | PB CAG-mTagBFP2-T2A-iCreERT2 | addgene full sequence | sequence record 348855 | Addgene NGS Result
[39 nt withheld, positions 1-39]
CAGGTGGCACTTTTCGGGGAAATGTGCGCGGAACCCCTATTTGTTTATTTTTCTAAATACATTCAAATAT
GTATCCGCTCATGAGACAATAACCCTGATAAATGCTTCAATAATATTGAAAAAGGAAGAGTATGAGTATT
CAACATTTCCGTGTCGCCCTTATTCCCTTTTTTGCGGCATTTTGCCTTCCTGTTTTTGCTCACCCAGAAA
CGCTGGTGAAAGTAAAAGATGCTGAAGATCAGTTGGGTGCACGAGTGGGTTACATCGAACTGGATCTCAA
CAGCGGTAAGATCCTTGAGAGTTTTCGCCCCGAAGAACGTTTTCCAATGATGAGCACTTTTAAAGTTCTG
CTATGTGGCGCGGTATTATCCCGTATTGACGCCGGGCAAGAGCAACTCGGTCGCCGCATACACTATTCTC
AGAATGACTTGGTTGAGTACTCACCAGTCACAGAAAAGCATCTTACGGATGGCATGACAGTAAGAGAATT
ATGCAGTGCTGCCATAACCATGAGTGATAACACTGCGGCCAACTTACTTCTGACAACGATCGGAGGACCG
AAGGAGCTAACCGCTTTTTTGCACAACATGGGGGATCATGTAACTCGCCTTGATCGTTGGGAACCGGAGC
TGAATGAAGCCATACCAAACGACGAGCGTGACACCACGATGCCTGTAGCAATGGCAACAACGTTGCGCAA
ACTATTAACTGGCGAACTACTTACTCTAGCTTCCCGGCAACAATTAATAGACTGGATGGAGGCGGATAAA
GTTGCAGGACCACTTCTGCGCTCGGCCCTTCCGGCTGGCTGGTTTATTGCTGATAAATCTGGAGCCGGTG
AGCGTGGGTCTCGCGGTATCATTGCAGCACTGGGGCCAGATGGTAAGCCCTCCCGTATCGTAGTTATCTA
CACGACGGGGAGTCAGGCAACTATGGATGAACGAAATAGACAGATCGCTGAGATAGGTGCCTCACTGATT
AAGCATTGGTAACTGTCAGACCAAGTTTACTCATATATACTTTAGATTGATTTAAAACTTCATTTTTAAT
TTAAAAGGATCTAGGTGAAGATCCTTTTTGATAATCTCATGACCAAAATCCCTTAACGTGAGTTTTCGTT
CCACTGAGCGTCAGACCCCGTAGAAAAGATCAAAGGATCTTCTTGAGATCCTTTTTTTCTGCGCGTAATC
TGCTGCTTGCAAACAAAAAAACCACCGCTACCAGCGGTGGTTTGTTTGCCGGATCAAGAGCTACCAACTC
TTTTTCCGAAGGTAACTGGCTTCAGCAGAGCGCAGATACCAAATACTGTTCTTCTAGTGTAGCCGTAGTT
AGGCCACCACTTCAAGAACTCTGTAGCACCGCCTACATACCTCGCTCTGCTAATCCTGTTACCAGTGGCT
GCTGCCAGTGGCGATAAGTCGTGTCTTACCGGGTTGGACTCAAGACGATAGTTACCGGATAAGGCGCAGC
GGTCGGGCTGAACGGGGGGTTCGTGCACACAGCCCAGCTTGGAGCGAACGACCTACACCGAACTGAGATA
CCTACAGCGTGAGCTATGAGAAAGCGCCACGCTTCCCGAAGGGAGAAAGGCGGACAGGTATCCGGTAAGC
GGCAGGGTCGGAACAGGAGAGCGCACGAGGGAGCTTCCAGGGGGAAACGCCTGGTATCTTTATAGTCCTG
TCGGGTTTCGCCACCTCTGACTTGAGCGTCGATTTTTGTGATGCTCGTCAGGGGGGCGGAGCCTATGGAA
AAACGCCAGCAACGCGGCCTTTTTACGGTTCCTGGCCTTTTGCTGGCCTTTTGCTCACATGTTCTTTCCT
GCGTTATCCCCTGATTCTGTGGATAACCGTATTACCGCCTTTGAGTGAGCTGATACCGCTCGCCGCAGCC
GAACGACCGAGCGCAGCGAGTCAGTGAGCGAGGAAGCGGAAGAGCGCCCAATACGCAAACCGCCTCTCCC
CGCGCGTTGGCCGATTCATTAATGCAGCTGGCACGACAGGTTTCCCGACTGGAAAGCGGGCAGTGAGCGC
AACGCAATTAATGTGAGTTAGCTCACTCATTAGGCACCCCAGGCTTTACACTTTATGCTTCCGGCTCGTA
TGTTGTGTGGAATTGTGAGCGGATAACAATTTCACACAGGAAACAGCTATGACCATGATTACGCCAAGCG
CGCAATTAACCCTCACTAAAGGGAACCTCCCCCGGTATTCACGACAGCAGGCTGAATAATAAAAAAATTA
GAAACTATTATTTAACCCTAGAAAGATAATCATATTGTGACGTACGTTAAAGATAATCATGCGTAAAATT
GACGCATGTGTTTTATCGGTCTGTATATCGAGGTTTATTTATTAATTTGAATAGATATTAAGTTTTATTA
TATTTACACTTACATACTAATAATAAATTCAACAAACAATTTATTTATGTTTATTTATTTATTAAAAAAA
AACAAAAACTCAAAATTTCTTCTATAAAGTAACAAAACTTTTAAACATTCTCTCTTTTACAAAAATAAAC
TTATTTTGTACTTTAAAAACAGTCATGTTGTATTATAAAATAAGTAATTAGCTTAACCTATACATAATAG
AAACAAATTATACTTATTAACCGGTCATGGTCGACATTGATTATTGACTAGTTATTAATAGTAATCAATT
ACGGGGTCATTAGTTCATAGCCCATATATGGAGTTCCGCGTTACATAACTTACGGTAAATGGCCCGCCTG
GCTGACCGCCCAACGACCCCCGCCCATTGACGTCAATAATGACGTATGTTCCCATAGTAACGCCAATAGG
GACTTTCCATTGACGTCAATGGGTGGAGTATTTACGGTAAACTGCCCACTTGGCAGTACATCAAGTGTAT
CATATGCCAAGTACGCCCCCTATTGACGTCAATGACGGTAAATGGCCCGCCTGGCATTATGCCCAGTACA
TGACCTTATGGGACTTTCCTACTTGGCAGTACATCTACGTATTAGTCATCGCTATTACCATGGTCGAGGT
GAGCCCCACGTTCTGCTTCACTCTCCCCATCTCCCCCCCCTCCCCACCCCCAATTTTGTATTTATTTATT
TTTTAATTATTTTGTGCAGCGATGGGGGCGGGGGGGGGGGGGGGGCGCGCGGGGCGGGGCGGGGCGAGGC
GGAGAGGTGCGGCGGCAGCCAATCAGAGCGGCGCGCTCCGAAAGTTTCCTTTTATGGCGAGGCGGCGGCG
GCGGCGGCCCTATAAAAAGCGAAGCGCGCGGCGGGCGGGAGTCGCTGCGCGCTGCCTTCGCCCCGTGCCC
CGCTCCGCCGCCGCCTCGCGCCGCCCGCCCCGGCTCTGACTGACCGCGTTACTCCCACAGGTGAGCGGGC
GGGACGGCCCTTCTCCTCCGGGCTGTAATTAGCGCTTGGTTTAATGACGGCTTGTTTCTTTTCTGTGGCT
GCGTGAAAGCCTTGAGGGGCTCCGGGAGGGCCCTTTGTGCGGGGGGAGCGGCTCGGGGGGTGCGTGCGTG
TGTGTGTGCGTGGGGAGCGCCGCGTGCGGCTCCGCGCTGCCCGGCGGCTGTGAGCGCTGCGGGCGCGGCG
CGGGGCTTTGTGCGCTCCGCAGTGTGCGCGAGGGGAGCGCGGCCGGGGGCGGTGCCCCGCGGTGCGGGGG
GGGCTGCGAGGGGAACAAAGGCTGCGTGCGGGGTGTGTGCGTGGGGGGGTGAGCAGGGGGTGTGGGCGCG
TCGGTCGGGCTGCAACCCCCCCTGCACCCCCCTCCCCGAGTTGCTGAGCACGGCCCGGCTTCGGGTGCGG
GGCTCCGTACGGGGCGTGGCGCGGGGCTCGCCGTGCCGGGCGGGGGGTGGCGGCAGGTGGGGGTGCCGGG
CGGGGCGGGGCCGCCTCGGGCCGGGGAGGGCTCGGGGGAGGGGCGCGGCGGCCCCCGGAGCGCCGGCGGC
TGTCGAGGCGCGGCGAGCCGCAGCCATTGCCTTTTATGGTAATCGTGCGAGAGGGCGCAGGGACTTCCTT
TGTCCCAAATCTGTGCGGAGCCGAAATCTGGGAGGCGCCGCCGCACCCCCTCTAGCGGGCGCGGGGCGAA
GCGGTGCGGCGCCGGCAGGAAGGAAATGGGCGGGGAGGGCCTTCGTGCGTCGCCGCGCCGCCGTCCCCTT
CTCCCTCTCCAGCCTCGGGGCTGTCCGCGGGGGGACGGCTGCCTTCGGGGGGGACGGGGCAGGGCGGGGT
TCGGCTTCTGGCGTGTGACCGGCGGCTCTAGAGCCTCTGCTAACCATGTTCATGCCTTCTTCTTTTTCCT
ACAGCTCCTGGGCAACGTGCTGGTTATTGTGCTGTCTCATCATTTTGGCAAAGAATTGCTAGCGCCGCCA
CCATGGTGTCTAAGGGCGAAGAGCTGATTAAGGAGAACATGCACATGAAGCTGTACATGGAGGGCACCGT
GGACAACCATCACTTCAAGTGCACATCCGAGGGCGAAGGCAAGCCCTACGAGGGCACCCAGACCATGAGA
ATCAAGGTGGTCGAGGGCGGCCCTCTCCCCTTCGCCTTCGACATCCTGGCTACTAGCTTCCTCTACGGCA
GCAAGACCTTCATCAACCACACCCAGGGCATCCCCGACTTCTTCAAGCAGTCCTTCCCTGAGGGCTTCAC
ATGGGAGAGAGTCACCACATACGAAGACGGGGGCGTGCTGACCGCTACCCAGGACACCAGCCTCCAGGAC
GGCTGCCTCATCTACAACGTCAAGATCAGAGGGGTGAACTTCACATCCAACGGCCCTGTGATGCAGAAGA
AAACACTCGGCTGGGAGGCCTTCACCGAGACGCTGTACCCCGCTGACGGCGGCCTGGAAGGCAGAAACGA
CATGGCCCTGAAGCTCGTGGGCGGGAGCCATCTGATCGCAAACGCCAAGACCACATATAGATCCAAGAAA
CCCGCTAAGAACCTCAAGATGCCTGGCGTCTACTATGTGGACTACAGACTGGAAAGAATCAAGGAGGCCA
ACAACGAGACCTACGTCGAGCAGCACGAGGTGGCAGTGGCCAGATACTGCGACCTCCCTAGCAAACTGGG
GCACAAGCTTAATGGAGGATCTGGCGGAAGATCTGAAGGCCGCGGCAGCCTGCTGACATGCGGCGACGTG
GAAGAGAACCCTGGCCCTGCCGGCAGCGCCAGCAACCTGCTGACTGTGCACCAAAACCTGCCTGCCCTCC
CTGTGGATGCCACCTCTGATGAAGTCAGGAAGAACCTGATGGACATGTTCAGGGACAGGCAGGCCTTCTC
TGAACACACCTGGAAGATGCTCCTGTCTGTGTGCAGATCCTGGGCTGCCTGGTGCAAGCTGAACAACAGG
AAATGGTTCCCTGCTGAACCTGAGGATGTGAGGGACTACCTCCTGTACCTGCAAGCCAGAGGCCTGGCTG
TGAAGACCATCCAACAGCACCTGGGCCAGCTCAACATGCTGCACAGGAGATCTGGCCTGCCTCGCCCTTC
TGACTCCAATGCTGTGTCCCTGGTGATGAGGAGAATCAGAAAGGAGAATGTGGATGCTGGGGAGAGAGCC
AAGCAGGCCCTGGCCTTTGAACGCACTGACTTTGACCAAGTCAGATCCCTGATGGAGAACTCTGACAGAT
GCCAGGACATCAGGAACCTGGCCTTCCTGGGCATTGCCTACAACACCCTGCTGCGCATTGCCGAAATTGC
CAGAATCAGAGTGAAGGACATCTCCCGCACCGATGGTGGGAGAATGCTGATCCACATTGGCAGGACCAAG
ACCCTGGTGTCCACAGCTGGTGTGGAGAAGGCCCTGTCCCTGGGGGTTACCAAGCTGGTGGAGAGATGGA
TCTCTGTGTCTGGTGTGGCTGATGACCCCAACAACTACCTGTTCTGCCGGGTCAGAAAGAATGGTGTGGC
TGCCCCTTCTGCCACCTCCCAACTGTCCACCCGGGCCCTGGAAGGGATCTTTGAGGCCACCCACCGCCTG
ATCTATGGTGCCAAGGATGACTCTGGGCAGAGATACCTGGCCTGGTCTGGCCACTCTGCCAGAGTGGGTG
CTGCCAGGGACATGGCCAGGGCTGGTGTGTCCATCCCTGAAATCATGCAGGCTGGTGGCTGGACCAATGT
GAACATTGTGATGAACTACATCAGAAACCTGGACTCTGAGACTGGGGCCATGGTGAGGCTGCTCGAGGAT
GGGGACCTCGAGCCATCTGCTGGAGACATGAGAGCTGCCAACCTTTGGCCAAGCCCGCTCATGATCAAAC
GCTCTAAGAAGAACAGCCTGGCCTTGTCCCTGACGGCCGACCAGATGGTCAGTGCCTTGTTGGATGCTGA
GCCCCCCATACTCTATTCCGAGTATGATCCTACCAGACCCTTCAGTGAAGCTTCGATGATGGGCTTACTG
ACCAACCTGGCAGACAGGGAGCTGGTTCACATGATCAACTGGGCGAAGAGGGTGCCAGGCTTTGTGGATT
TGACCCTCCATGATCAGGTCCACCTTCTAGAATGTGCCTGGCTAGAGATCCTGATGATTGGTCTCGTCTG
GCGCTCCATGGAGCACCCAGTGAAGCTACTGTTTGCTCCTAACTTGCTCTTGGACAGGAACCAGGGAAAA
TGTGTAGAGGGCATGGTGGAGATCTTCGACATGCTGCTGGCTACATCATCTCGGTTCCGCATGATGAATC
TGCAGGGAGAGGAGTTTGTGTGCCTCAAATCTATTATTTTGCTTAATTCTGGAGTGTACACATTTCTGTC
CAGCACCCTGAAGTCTCTGGAAGAGAAGGACCATATCCACCGAGTCCTGGACAAGATCACAGACACTTTG
ATCCACCTGATGGCCAAGGCAGGCCTGACCCTGCAGCAGCAGCACCAGCGGCTGGCCCAGCTCCTCCTCA
TCCTCTCCCACATCAGGCACATGAGTAACAAAGGCATGGAGCATCTGTACAGCATGAAGTGCAAGAACGT
GGTGCCCCTCTATGACCTGCTGCTGGAGGCGGCGGACGCCCACCGCCTACATGCGCCCACTAGCCGTGGA
GGGGCATCCGTGGAGGAGACGGACCAAAGCCACTTGGCCACTGCGGGCTCTACTTCATCGCATTCCTTGC
AAAAGTATTACATCACGGGGGAGGCAGAGGGTTTCCCTGCCACAGCTTGATTAATTAATGATCATACAGT
GCTCTGAGTACGCTATAATCAACCTCTGGATTACAAAATTTGTGAAAGATTGACTGGTATTCTTAACTAT
GTTGCTCCTTTTACGCTATGTGGATACGCTGCTTTAATGCCTTTGTATCATGCTATTGCTTCCCGTATGG
CTTTCATTTTCTCCTCCTTGTATAAATCCTGGTTGCTGTCTCTTTATGAGGAGTTGTGGCCCGTTGTCAG
GCAACGTGGCGTGGTGTGCACTGTGTTTGCTGACGCAACCCCCACTGGTTGGGGCATTGCCACCACCTGT
CAGCTCCTTTCCGGGACTTTCGCTTTCCCCCTCCCTATTGCCACGGCGGAACTCATCGCCGCCTGCCTTG
CCCGCTGCTGGACAGGGGCTCGGCTGTTGGGCACTGACAATTCCGTGGTGTTGTCGGGGAAATCATCGTC
CTTTCCTTGGCTGCTCGCCTGTGTTGCCACCTGGATTCTGCGCGGGACGTCCTTCTGCTACGTCCCTTCG
GCCCTCAATCCAGCGGACCTTCCTTCCCGCGGCCTGCTGCCGGCTCTGCGGCCTCTTCCGCGTCTTCGCC
TTCGCCCTCAGACGAGTCGGATCTCCCTTTGGGCCGCCTCCCCGCAGGATCCACTAGAGCGGCCGCCTAG
AGCTCGCTATCAGCCTCGACTGTGCCTTCTAGTTGCCAGCCATCTGTTGTTTGCCCCTCCCCCGTGCCTT
CCTTGACCCTGGAAGGTGCCACTCCCACTGTCCTTTCCTAATAAAATGAGGAAATTGCATCGCATTGTCT
GAGTAGGTGTCATTCTATTCTGGGGGGTGGGGTGGGGCAGGACAGCAAGGGGGAGGATTGGGAAGACAAT
AGCAGGCATGCTGGGGATGCGGTGGGCTCTATGGCTTCTGAGGCGGAAAGAACCAGCTGGGGCTCGACTA
GAGCTTGCGGAACCCTTAAGCTTTTTTATTATATATTAGTCACGATATCTATAACAAGAAAATATATATA
TAATAAGTTATCACGTAAGTAGAACATGAAATAACAATATAATTATCGTATGAGTTAAATCTTAAAAGTC
ACGTAAAAGATAATCATGCGTCATTTTGACTCACGCGGTCGTTATAGTTCAAAATCAGTGACACTTACCG
CATTGACAAGCACGCCTCACGGGAGCTCCAAGCGGCGACTGAGATGTCCTAAATGCACAGCGACGGATTC
GCGCTATTTAGAAAGAGAGAGCAATATTTCAAGAATGCATGCGTCAATTTTACGCAGACTATCTTTCTAG
GGTTAAAAAAGATTTGCGCTTTACTCGACCTAAACTTTAAACACGTCATAGAATCTTCGTTTGACAAAAA
CCACATTGTGTTGGGTCGCCCTATAGTGAGTCGTATTACAATTCACTGGCCGTCGTTTTACAACGTCGTG
ACTGGGAAAACCCTGGCGTTACCCAACTTAATCGCCTTGCAGCACATCCCCCTTTCGCCAGCTGGCGTAA
TAGCGAAGAGGCCCGCACCGATCGCCCTTCCCAACAGTTGCGCAGCCTGAATGGCGAATGGCAAATTGTA
AGCGTTAATATTTTGTTAAAATTCGCGTTAAATTTTTGTTAAATCAGCTCATTTTTTAACCAATAGGCCG
AAATCGGCAAAATCCCTTATAAATCAAAAGAATAGACCGAGATAGGGT
[37 nt withheld, positions 8838-8874]
AAAGAACGTGGACTCCAACGTCAAAGG
[49 nt withheld, positions 8902-8950]
T
[91 nt withheld, positions 8952-9042]
G
[85 nt withheld, positions 9044-9128]
Features (pLannotate 1.2.2; 21 found; start..end, strand, type, name):
     66..170     +  promoter       AmpR promoter: bla
    171..1031    +  CDS            AmpR: β-lactamase; bla; confers resistance to ampicillin, carbenicillin, and related antibiotics
   1202..1790    +  rep_origin     ori: high-copy-number ColE1/pMB1/pBR322/pUC origin of replication
   1973..2065    +  CDS            lacI (fragment): lac repressor; lacI; The lac repressor binds to the lac operator to inhibit transcription in E. coli. This inhibition can be relieved by adding lactose or isopropyl-β-D-thiogalactopyranoside (IPTG).
   2078..2099    +  protein_bind   CAP binding site: CAP binding activates transcription in the presence of cAMP. E. coli catabolite activator protein
   2114..2144    +  promoter       lac promoter: promoter for the E. coli lac operon
   2152..2168    +  protein_bind   lac operator: The lac repressor binds to the lac operator to inhibit transcription in E. coli. This inhibition can be relieved by adding lactose or isopropyl-β-D-thiogalactopyranoside (IPTG). lac repressor encoded by lacI
   2213..2231    +  promoter       T3 promoter: promoter for bacteriophage T3 RNA polymerase
   2662..3041    +  enhancer       CMV enhancer: human cytomegalovirus immediate early enhancer
   3043..3296    +  promoter       chicken β-actin promoter: contains a 21-bp deletion relative to the standard chicken β-actin promoter
   3297..4313    +  intron         chimeric intron: chimera between introns from chicken β-actin and rabbit β-globin
   4382..5092    +  CDS            mTagBFP2: mTagBFP2 is a basic (constitutively fluorescent) blue fluorescent protein published in 2011, derived from Entacmaea quadricolor. It is reported to be a very rapidly-maturing monomer with very low acid sensitivity.
   5180..6205    +  CDS            cre: RECR_BPP1 - Experimental evidence at protein level: Swiss-Prot protein existence level 1. Catalyzes site-specific recombination between two 34-base- pair LOXP sites. Its role is to maintain the phage genome as a monomeric unit-copy plasmid in the lysogenic state. From Escherichia phage P1 (Bacteriophage P1).
   6218..7153    +  CDS            ERT2: mutated ligand-binding domain of the human estrogen receptor (Feil et al., 1997)
   7196..7784    +  misc_feature   WPRE: woodchuck hepatitis virus posttranscriptional regulatory element
   7829..8053    +  polyA_signal   bGH poly(A) signal: bovine growth hormone polyadenylation signal
   8057..8078    +  promoter       SV40 promoter (fragment): SV40 enhancer and early promoter
   8442..8519    +  CDS            FP (fragment): FP25_NPVAC - Experimental evidence at protein level: Swiss-Prot protein existence level 1. From Autographa californica nuclear polyhedrosis virus (AcMNPV).
   8529..8547    -  promoter       T7 promoter: promoter for bacteriophage T7 RNA polymerase
   8550..8707    +  CDS            lacZα (fragment): LacZα fragment of β-galactosidase; lacZ fragment
   8739..39      -  rep_origin     f1 ori (across the origin) (sequence partly withheld): f1 bacteriophage origin of replication; arrow indicates direction of (+) strand synthesis
