[The description below was written by a language model from this plasmid's Addgene catalogue record and pLannotate feature annotations shown in this document.]
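Description:
PB CAG-mTagBFP2-T2A-iCreERT2 is a custom piggyBac transposon plasmid for mammalian expression of a fluorescently marked, ligand-inducible Cre recombinase. It is maintained in E. coli through a high-copy ColE1/pUC-type origin with ampicillin selection (AmpR). The backbone also carries pBluescript-like remnants: an f1 origin, lac promoter/operator and lacZα fragments, and flanking T3 and T7 promoters. The piggyBac inverted terminal repeats are described in the record as synthesized from database sequences. The automated annotation does not label them explicitly, but unannotated stretches on either side of the expression cassette, together with a short baculovirus FP-gene fragment hit on the 3′ side, are consistent with their placement there. No mammalian selection marker is annotated, and no transposase is encoded, so a piggyBac transposase would have to be supplied separately for genomic integration.

The payload is a single synthetic open reading frame driven by the CAG promoter (CMV enhancer, chicken β-actin promoter and chimeric β-actin/β-globin intron). It encodes the blue fluorescent protein mTagBFP2, an optimized T2A self-cleaving peptide, and codon-improved Cre (iCre) fused to ERT2, the mutated human estrogen receptor ligand-binding domain. A WPRE and the bovine growth hormone polyadenylation signal follow, enhancing transcript processing and expression. T2A ribosome skipping produces separate BFP and iCreERT2 proteins, so blue fluorescence reports the cells carrying the transgene, while Cre activity at loxP sites is generally held in check until tamoxifen-type ligands are provided.

The depositor notes that this is an updated version of an earlier pCAGGS-based construct, with an improved Kozak sequence and minor changes in the T2A linker, iCre and WPRE. The two sequence records (9,128 and 9,153 nt) show the same feature layout. They differ mainly in the chicken β-actin promoter, where the sequenced version shows a 21-bp deletion.
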