Addgene plasmid #177308: PB CAG-mTagBFP2-T2A-iCreERT2
Purpose: CAG-mTagBFP2-T2A-iCre-ERT2 piggyBac transposon
Depositing lab: Mario Capecchi. Depositing organization: University of Utah.
Backbone
  Vector backbone: Custom
  Backbone manufacturer: Hyung-song Nam, Capecchi laboratory
  Vector type: Mammalian Expression, Cre/Lox ; piggyBac
Growth in bacteria
  Bacterial resistance: Ampicillin, 100 μg/mL
  Growth temperature: 30°C
  Growth strain: DH10B
  Copy number: High Copy
Gene/Insert
  Gene/Insert name: mTagBFP2-T2A-iCreERT2
  Species: Synthetic
Resource information
  A portion of this plasmid was derived from a plasmid made by: piggyBac ITR's were synthesized from sequences in the NCBI database. CAG promoter is from pCAGGS obtained from BCCM/LMBP. mTagBFP2 is from Michael Davidson. iCre is from Rolf Sprengel. ERT2 is from Pierre Chambon. WPRE is from Miguel Ramalho-Santos. bGH pA is from Neal Copeland.
Terms and licenses: Academic/Nonprofit Terms; Industry Terms: Not Available to Industry
Depositor comments: Optimized T2A sequence: https://doi.org/10.6084/m9.figshare.13636142.v79. pCAGGS-mTagBFP2-T2A-iCreERT2 (PAGSAS) (#137864, https://www.addgene.org/137864/) was updated with (1) improved Kozak consensus sequence, (2) a slightly different codon usage in the 5' linker of the T2A, (3) a silently mutated XhoI site in iCre was reverted, and (4) four nucleotides were restored to the 5' of the WPRE.
How to cite: PB CAG-mTagBFP2-T2A-iCreERT2 was a gift from Mario Capecchi (Addgene plasmid # 177308 ; http://n2t.net/addgene:177308 ; RRID:Addgene_177308)
